Addgene plasmid #14277: pAG303GAL-ECFP-ccdB
Purpose: (Empty Backbone)
Depositing lab: Susan Lindquist. Depositing organization: Whitehead Institute for Biomedical Research. Publication: A suite of Gateway cloning vectors for high-throughput genetic analysis in Saccharomyces cerevisiae. Alberti S, Gitler AD, Lindquist S. Yeast. 2007 Oct . 24(10):913-9. 10.1002/yea.1502 PubMed 17583893.
Backbone
  Vector backbone: pRS303
  Vector type: Yeast Expression ; Gateway Destination
  Selectable markers: HIS3
Growth in bacteria
  Bacterial resistance: Chloramphenicol and Ampicillin, 25 & 100 μg/mL
  Growth temperature: 37°C
  Growth strain: ccdB Survival
  Growth instructions: DB3.1, ccdB Survival
  Copy number: Unknown
Gene/Insert
  Gene/Insert name: None
  Tag / fusion protein: ECFP (N terminal on backbone)
  Cloning method: Gateway Cloning
  Sequencing primers: 5′ EGFP-C
Terms and licenses: Academic/Nonprofit Terms; Industry Terms: Not Available to Industry
Depositor comments: Type of plasmid: integrating. This plasmid contains the Gateway technology from Invitrogen; Invitrogen requires purchasing of Gateway Clonase for carrying out the Gateway recombinational cloning reaction http://www.invitrogen.com Please note that the full plasmid sequence is provided as a reference only, and may not match the exact sequence of the plasmid.
How to cite: pAG303GAL-ECFP-ccdB was a gift from Susan Lindquist (Addgene plasmid # 14277 ; http://n2t.net/addgene:14277 ; RRID:Addgene_14277)
