[The description below was written by a language model from this plasmid's Addgene catalogue record and pLannotate feature annotations shown in this document.]
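Description:
pAG303GAL-ECFP-ccdB is an empty Gateway destination vector for galactose-inducible expression of N-terminally ECFP-tagged proteins in Saccharomyces cerevisiae. It is built on the pRS303 backbone and is described by the depositor as an integrating plasmid. Consistent with this, the feature table shows no yeast replication origin or centromere, so stable maintenance in yeast depends on integration into the genome, with selection through the HIS3 auxotrophic marker and its own promoter. In E. coli the plasmid replicates from a high-copy ColE1/pUC-type origin and carries AmpR. An f1 origin and remnants of the pBluescript-derived lacZα/MCS region, flanked by T7 and T3 promoters, are also present.

The expression cassette consists of the GAL1 promoter, which is regulated by Gal4, followed by the ECFP coding sequence, a Gateway cassette, and the CYC1 terminator. The Gateway cassette is bounded by attR1 and attR2 and contains a chloramphenicol resistance gene and the ccdB toxin gene. Because ccdB kills ordinary E. coli strains, the unrecombined vector must be propagated in a ccdB-tolerant strain, with chloramphenicol plus ampicillin selecting for retention of the cassette. In an LR Clonase reaction, an open reading frame from an attL entry clone replaces the CmR-ccdB segment. Loss of ccdB then provides counter-selection for recombinant plasmids in standard strains. The resulting clone places the gene of interest downstream of ECFP, so it is expressed as a cyan fluorescent fusion, which is suited to applications such as localisation studies or controlled expression.

The vector belongs to a suite of yeast Gateway plasmids designed for high-throughput genetic analysis. The depositor notes that the full sequence is provided for reference only and may not match the physical plasmid exactly.
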