Features (pLannotate 1.2.2; 29 found; start..end, strand, type, name):
    137..186     +  misc_feature   bom (fragment): basis of mobility region from pBR322
    191..265     -  CDS            MRM1 (fragment): MRM1_YEAST - Also known as PET56 From Saccharomyces cerevisiae (strain ATCC 204508 / S288c) (Baker's yeast).
    315..502     +  promoter       HIS3 promoter: S. cerevisiae HIS3
    503..1162    +  CDS            HIS3: imidazoleglycerol-phosphate dehydratase, required for histidine biosynthesis; S. cerevisiae HIS3; yeast auxotrophic marker
   1119..1412    +  CDS            YO201_YEAST (fragment): Protein uncertain: Swiss-Prot protein existence level 5. From Saccharomyces cerevisiae (strain ATCC 204508 / S288c) (Baker's yeast).
   1369..1422    +  misc_feature   bom (fragment): basis of mobility region from pBR322
   1423..1878    -  rep_origin     f1 ori (sequence partly withheld): f1 bacteriophage origin of replication; arrow indicates direction of (+) strand synthesis
   1886..2043    -  CDS            lacZα (fragment): LacZα fragment of β-galactosidase; lacZ fragment
   2046..2064    +  promoter       T7 promoter: promoter for bacteriophage T7 RNA polymerase
   2084..2525    +  promoter       GAL1 promoter: S. cerevisiae GAL1; inducible promoter, regulated by Gal4
   2540..2563    +  misc_feature   MCS (fragment): pBluescript multiple cloning site
   2569..3285    +  CDS            ECFP: ECFP is a basic (constitutively fluorescent) cyan fluorescent protein published in 1996, derived from Aequorea victoria. It has low acid sensitivity.
   3310..3434    +  protein_bind   attR1: mutant version of attR; recombination site for the Gateway® LR reaction LR Clonase™
   3459..3489    +  promoter       lac UV5 promoter: E. coli lac promoter with an "up" mutation
   3513..3542    +  promoter       cat promoter (fragment): promoter of the E. coli cat gene encoding chloramphenicol acetyltransferase
   3543..4202    +  CDS            CmR: chloramphenicol acetyltransferase; cat; confers resistance to chloramphenicol
   4384..4542    +  CDS            ccdA (fragment): CCDA_ECO57 - Also known as H, letA. Experimental evidence at protein level: Swiss-Prot protein existence level 1. Antitoxin component of a type II toxin-antitoxin (TA) system which inhibits the post-segregational killing (PSK) of plasmid-free cells, also referred to as a plasmid addiction system. Binds to and blocks the activity of CcdB; will also remove bound CcdB protein from the CcdB-GyrA complex by forming a CcdA-CcdB complex, a process termed rejuvenation. Functions as a transcriptional corepressor for the ccdAB operon, repression also requires CcdB (By similarity). From Escherichia coli
   4547..4849    +  CDS            ccdB: CCDB_ECOLI - Also known as G, letB, letD. Experimental evidence at protein level: Swiss-Prot protein existence level 1. Toxic component of a type II toxin-antitoxin (TA) system, functioning in plasmid maintainence. Responsible for the post- segregational killing (PSK) of plasmid-free cells, also referred to as a plasmid addiction system. Half-life of over 2 hours. Cell killing by CcdB is accompanied by filamentation, defects in chromosome and plasmid segregation, defects in cell division, formation of anucleate cells, decreased DNA synthesis and plasmid loss. Interferes with the activity of DN
   4893..5017    -  protein_bind   attR2: mutant version of attR; recombination site for the Gateway® LR reaction LR Clonase™
   5024..5271    +  terminator     CYC1 terminator: S. cerevisiae CYC1; transcription terminator for CYC1
   5294..5312    -  promoter       T3 promoter: promoter for bacteriophage T3 RNA polymerase
   5357..5373    -  protein_bind   lac operator: The lac repressor binds to the lac operator to inhibit transcription in E. coli. This inhibition can be relieved by adding lactose or isopropyl-β-D-thiogalactopyranoside (IPTG). lac repressor encoded by lacI
   5381..5411    -  promoter       lac promoter: promoter for the E. coli lac operon
   5426..5447    -  protein_bind   CAP binding site: CAP binding activates transcription in the presence of cAMP. E. coli catabolite activator protein
   5460..5552    -  CDS            lacI (fragment): lac repressor; lacI; The lac repressor binds to the lac operator to inhibit transcription in E. coli. This inhibition can be relieved by adding lactose or isopropyl-β-D-thiogalactopyranoside (IPTG).
   5735..6323    -  rep_origin     ori: high-copy-number ColE1/pMB1/pBR322/pUC origin of replication
   6494..7354    -  CDS            AmpR: β-lactamase; bla; confers resistance to ampicillin, carbenicillin, and related antibiotics
   7355..7459    -  promoter       AmpR promoter: bla
   7544..35      +  CDS            rop (fragment) (across the origin): Rop protein, which maintains plasmids at low copy number; rop
>Addgene plasmid #14277 | pAG303GAL-ECFP-ccdB | depositor full sequence | sequence record 7940 | Author sequence
TCGCGCGTTTCGGTGATGACGGTGAAAACCTCTGACACATGCAGCTCCCGGAGACGGTCACAGCTTGTCT
GTAAGCGGATGCCGGGAGCAGACAAGCCCGTCAGGGCGCGTCAGCGGGTGTTGGCGGGTGTCGGGGCTGG
CTTAACTATGCGGCATCAGAGCAGATTGTACTGAGAGTGCACCATAATTCCGTTTTAAGAGCTTGGTGAG
CGCTAGGAGTCACTGCCAGGTATCGTTTGAACACGGCATTAGTCAGGGAAGTCATAACACAGTCCTTTCC
CGCAATTTTCTTTTTCTATTACTCTTGGCCTCCTCTAGTACACTCTATATTTTTTTATGCCTCGGTAATG
ATTTTCATTTTTTTTTTTCCACCTAGCGGATGACTCTTTTTTTTTCTTAGCGATTGGCATTATCACATAA
TGAATTATACATTATATAAAGTAATGTGATTTCTTCGAAGAATATACTAAAAAATGAGCAGGCAAGATAA
ACGAAGGCAAAGATGACAGAGCAGAAAGCCCTAGTAAAGCGTATTACAAATGAAACCAAGATTCAGATTG
CGATCTCTTTAAAGGGTGGTCCCCTAGCGATAGAGCACTCGATCTTCCCAGAAAAAGAGGCAGAAGCAGT
AGCAGAACAGGCCACACAATCGCAAGTGATTAACGTCCACACAGGTATAGGGTTTCTGGACCATATGATA
CATGCTCTGGCCAAGCATTCCGGCTGGTCGCTAATCGTTGAGTGCATTGGTGACTTACACATAGACGACC
ATCACACCACTGAAGACTGCGGGATTGCTCTCGGTCAAGCTTTTAAAGAGGCCCTACTGGCGCGTGGAGT
AAAAAGGTTTGGATCAGGATTTGCGCCTTTGGATGAGGCACTTTCCAGAGCGGTGGTAGATCTTTCGAAC
AGGCCGTACGCAGTTGTCGAACTTGGTTTGCAAAGGGAGAAAGTAGGAGATCTCTCTTGCGAGATGATCC
CGCATTTTCTTGAAAGCTTTGCAGAGGCTAGCAGAATTACCCTCCACGTTGATTGTCTGCGAGGCAAGAA
TGATCATCACCGTAGTGAGAGTGCGTTCAAGGCTCTTGCGGTTGCCATAAGAGAAGCCACCTCGCCCAAT
GGTACCAACGATGTTCCCTCCACCAAAGGTGTTCTTATGTAGTGACACCGATTATTTAAAGCTGCAGCAT
ACGATATATATACATGTGTATATATGTATACCTATGAATGTCAGTAAGTATGTATACGAACAGTATGATA
CTGAAGATGACAAGGTAATGCATCATTCTATACGTGTCATTCTGAACGAGGCGCGCTTTCCTTTTTTCTT
TTTGCTTTTTCTTTTTTTTTCTCTTGAACTCGACGGATCATATGCGGTGTGAAATACCGCACAGATGCGT
AAGGAGAAAATACCGCATCAGGAAATTGTAAACGTTAATATTTTGTTAAAATTCGCGTTAAATTTTTGTT
AAATCAGCTCATTTTTTAACCAATAGGCCGAAATCGGCAAAATCCCTTATAAATCAAAAGAATAGACCGA
GATAGGGT
[37 nt withheld, positions 1549-1585]
AAAGAACGTGGACTCCAACGTCAAAGG
[49 nt withheld, positions 1613-1661]
T
[91 nt withheld, positions 1663-1753]
G
[124 nt withheld, positions 1755-1878]
CGCGCCATTCGCCATTCAGGCTGCGCAACTGTTGGGAAGGGCGATCGGTGCGGGCCTCTTCGCTATTACG
CCAGCTGGCGAAGGGGGGATGTGCTGCAAGGCGATTAAGTTGGGTAACGCCAGGGTTTTCCCAGTCACGA
CGTTGTAAAACGACGGCCAGTGAATTGTAATACGACTCACTATAGGGCGAATTGGAGCTCTAGTACGGAT
TAGAAGCCGCCGAGCGGGCGACAGCCCTCCGACGGAAGACTCTCCTCCGTGCGTCCTCGTCTTCACCGGT
CGCGTTCCTGAAACGCAGATGTGCCTCGCGCCGCACTGCTCCGAACAATAAAGATTCTACAATACTAGCT
TTTATGGTTATGAAGAGGAAAAATTGGCAGTAACCTGGCCCCACAAACCTTCAAATTAACGAATCAAATT
AACAACCATAGGATGATAATGCGATTAGTTTTTTAGCCTTATTTCTGGGGTAATTAATCAGCGAAGCGAT
GATTTTTGATCTATTAACAGATATATAAATGGAAAAGCTGCATAACCACTTTAACTAATACTTTCAACAT
TTTCAGTTTGTATTACTTCTTATTCAAATGTCATAAAAGTATCAACAAAAAATTGTTAATATACCTCTAT
ACTTTAACGTCAAGGAGAAAAAACCCCGGATTCTAGAACTAGTGGATCCCCCGGGACAAAATGGTGAGCA
AGGGCGAGGAGCTGTTCACCGGGGTGGTGCCCATCCTGGTCGAGCTGGACGGCGACGTAAACGGCCACAA
GTTCAGCGTGTCCGGCGAGGGCGAGGGCGATGCCACCTACGGCAAGCTGACCCTGAAGTTCATCTGCACC
ACCGGCAAGCTGCCCGTGCCCTGGCCCACCCTCGTGACCACCCTGACCTGGGGCGTGCAGTGCTTCAGCC
GCTACCCCGACCACATGAAGCAGCACGACTTCTTCAAGTCCGCCATGCCCGAAGGCTACGTCCAGGAGCG
CACCATCTTCTTCAAGGACGACGGCAACTACAAGACCCGCGCCGAGGTGAAGTTCGAGGGCGACACCCTG
GTGAACCGCATCGAGCTGAAGGGCATCGACTTCAAGGAGGACGGCAACATCCTGGGGCACAAGCTGGAGT
ACAACTACATCAGCCACAACGTCTATATCACCGCCGACAAGCAGAAGAACGGCATCAAGGCCAACTTCAA
GATCCGCCACAACATCGAGGACGGCAGCGTGCAGCTCGCCGACCACTACCAGCAGAACACCCCCATCGGC
GACGGCCCCGTGCTGCTGCCCGACAACCACTACCTGAGCACCCAGTCCGCCCTGAGCAAAGACCCCAACG
AGAAGCGCGATCACATGGTCCTGCTGGAGTTCGTGACCGCCGCCGGGATCACTCTCGGCATGGACGAGCT
GTACAAGGGTGGACCAGGTGGTGGACATCAAACAAGTTTGTACAAAAAAGCTGAACGAGAAACGTAAAAT
GATATAAATATCAATATATTAAATTAGATTTTGCATAAAAAACAGACTACATAATACTGTAAAACACAAC
ATATCCAGTCACTATGGCGGCCGCATTAGGCACCCCAGGCTTTACACTTTATGCTTCCGGCTCGTATAAT
GTGTGGATTTTGAGTTAGGATCCGTCGAGATTTTCAGGAGCTAAGGAAGCTAAAATGGAGAAAAAAATCA
CTGGATATACCACCGTTGATATATCCCAATGGCATCGTAAAGAACATTTTGAGGCATTTCAGTCAGTTGC
TCAATGTACCTATAACCAGACCGTTCAGCTGGATATTACGGCCTTTTTAAAGACCGTAAAGAAAAATAAG
CACAAGTTTTATCCGGCCTTTATTCACATTCTTGCCCGCCTGATGAATGCTCATCCGGAATTCCGTATGG
CAATGAAAGACGGTGAGCTGGTGATATGGGATAGTGTTCACCCTTGTTACACCGTTTTCCATGAGCAAAC
TGAAACGTTTTCATCGCTCTGGAGTGAATACCACGACGATTTCCGGCAGTTTCTACACATATATTCGCAA
GATGTGGCGTGTTACGGTGAAAACCTGGCCTATTTCCCTAAAGGGTTTATTGAGAATATGTTTTTCGTCT
CAGCCAATCCCTGGGTGAGTTTCACCAGTTTTGATTTAAACGTGGCCAATATGGACAACTTCTTCGCCCC
CGTTTTCACCATGGGCAAATATTATACGCAAGGCGACAAGGTGCTGATGCCGCTGGCGATTCAGGTTCAT
CATGCCGTCTGTGATGGCTTCCATGTCGGCAGAATGCTTAATGAATTACAACAGTACTGCGATGAGTGGC
AGGGCGGGGCGTAAACGCCGCGTGGATCCGGCTTACTAAAAGCCAGATAACAGTATGCGTATTTGCGCGC
TGATTTTTGCGGTATAAGAATATATACTGATATGTATACCCGAAGTATGTCAAAAAGAGGTATGCTATGA
AGCAGCGTATTACAGTGACAGTTGACAGCGACAGCTATCAGTTGCTCAAGGCATATATGATGTCAATATC
TCCGGTCTGGTAAGCACAACCATGCAGAATGAAGCCCGTCGTCTGCGTGCCGAACGCTGGAAAGCGGAAA
ATCAGGAAGGGATGGCTGAGGTCGCCCGGTTTATTGAAATGAACGGCTCTTTTGCTGACGAGAACAGGGG
CTGGTGAAATGCAGTTTAAGGTTTACACCTATAAAAGAGAGAGCCGTTATCGTCTGTTTGTGGATGTACA
GAGTGATATTATTGACACGCCCGGGCGACGGATGGTGATCCCCCTGGCCAGTGCACGTCTGCTGTCAGAT
AAAGTCTCCCGTGAACTTTACCCGGTGGTGCATATCGGGGATGAAAGCTGGCGCATGATGACCACCGATA
TGGCCAGTGTGCCGGTCTCCGTTATCGGGGAAGAAGTGGCTGATCTCAGCCACCGCGAAAATGACATCAA
AAACGCCATTAACCTGATGTTCTGGGGAATATAAATGTCAGGCTCCCTTATACACAGCCAGTCTGCAGGT
CGACCATAGTGACTGGATATGTTGTGTTTTACAGTATTATGTAGTCTGTTTTTTATGCAAAATCTAATTT
AATATATTGATATTTATATCATTTTACGTTTCTCGTTCAGCTTTCTTGTACAAAGTGGTTCGATGTCATG
TAATTAGTTATGTCACGCTTACATTCACGCCCTCCCCCCACATCCGCTCTAACCGAAAAGGAAGGAGTTA
GACAACCTGAAGTCTAGGTCCCTATTTATTTTTTTATAGTTATGTTAGTATTAAGAACGTTATTTATATT
TCAAATTTTTCTTTTTTTTCTGTACAGACGCGTGTACGCATGTAACATTATACTGAAAACCTTGCTTGAG
AAGGTTTTGGGACGCTCGAAGGCTTTAATTTGCGGCCGGTACCCAGCTTTTGTTCCCTTTAGTGAGGGTT
AATTCCGAGCTTGGCGTAATCATGGTCATAGCTGTTTCCTGTGTGAAATTGTTATCCGCTCACAATTCCA
CACAACATAGGAGCCGGAAGCATAAAGTGTAAAGCCTGGGGTGCCTAATGAGTGAGGTAACTCACATTAA
TTGCGTTGCGCTCACTGCCCGCTTTCCAGTCGGGAAACCTGTCGTGCCAGCTGCATTAATGAATCGGCCA
ACGCGCGGGGAGAGGCGGTTTGCGTATTGGGCGCTCTTCCGCTTCCTCGCTCACTGACTCGCTGCGCTCG
GTCGTTCGGCTGCGGCGAGCGGTATCAGCTCACTCAAAGGCGGTAATACGGTTATCCACAGAATCAGGGG
ATAACGCAGGAAAGAACATGTGAGCAAAAGGCCAGCAAAAGGCCAGGAACCGTAAAAAGGCCGCGTTGCT
GGCGTTTTTCCATAGGCTCGGCCCCCCTGACGAGCATCACAAAAATCGACGCTCAAGTCAGAGGTGGCGA
AACCCGACAGGACTATAAAGATACCAGGCGTTCCCCCCTGGAAGCTCCCTCGTGCGCTCTCCTGTTCCGA
CCCTGCCGCTTACCGGATACCTGTCCGCCTTTCTCCCTTCGGGAAGCGTGGCGCTTTCTCAATGCTCACG
CTGTAGGTATCTCAGTTCGGTGTAGGTCGTTCGCTCCAAGCTGGGCTGTGTGCACGAACCCCCCGTTCAG
CCCGACCGCTGCGCCTTATCCGGTAACTATCGTCTTGAGTCCAACCCGGTAAGACACGACTTATCGCCAC
TGGCAGCAGCCACTGGTAACAGGATTAGCAGAGCGAGGTATGTAGGCGGTGCTACAGAGTTCTTGAAGTG
GTGGCCTAACTACGGCTACACTAGAAGGACAGTATTTGGTATCTGCGCTCTGCTGAAGCCAGTTACCTTC
GGAAAAAGAGTTGGTAGCTCTTGATCCGGCAAACAAACCACCGCTGGTAGCGGTGGTTTTTTTGTTTGCA
AGCAGCAGATTACGCGCAGAAAAAAAGGATCTCAAGAAGATCCTTTGATCTTTTCTACGGGGTCTGACGC
TCAGTGGAACGAAAACTCACGTTAAGGGATTTTGGTCATGAGATTATCAAAAAGGATCTTCACCTAGATC
CTTTTAAATTAAAAATGAAGTTTTAAATCAATCTAAAGTATATATGAGTAAACTTGGTCTGACAGTTACC
AATGCTTAATCAGTGAGGCACCTATCTCAGCGATCTGTCTATTTCGTTCATCCATAGTTGCCTGACTGCC
CGTCGTGTAGATAACTACGATACGGGAGGGCTTACCATCTGGCCCCAGTGCTGCAATGATACCGCGAGAC
CCACGCTCACCGGCTCCAGATTTATCAGCAATAAACCAGCCAGCCGGAAGGGCCGAGCGCAGAAGTGGTC
CTGCAACTTTATCCGCCTCCATCCAGTCTATTAATTGTTGCCGGGAAGCTAGAGTAAGTAGTTCGCCAGT
TAATAGTTTGCGCAACGTTGTTGCCATTGCTACAGGCATCGTGGTGTCACGCTCGTCGTTTGGTATGGCT
TCATTCAGCTCCGGTTCCCAACGATCAAGGCGAGTTACATGATCCCCCATGTTGTGAAAAAAAGCGGTTA
GCTCCTTCGGTCCTCCGATCGTTGTCAGAAGTAAGTTGGCCGCAGTGTTATCACTCATGGTTATGGCAGC
ACTGCATAATTCTCTTACTGTCATGCCATCCGTAAGATGCTTTTCTGTGACTGGTGAGTACTCAACCAAG
TCATTCTGAGAATAGTGTATGCGGCGACCGAGTTGCTCTTGCCCGGCGTCAATACGGGATAATACCGCGC
CACATAGCAGAACTTTAAAAGTGCTCATCATTGGAAAACGTTCTTCGGGGCGAAAACTCTCAAGGATCTT
ACCGCTGTTGAGATCCAGTTCGATGTAACCCACTCGTGCACCCAACTGATCTTCAGCATCTTTTACTTTC
ACCAGCGTTTCTGGGTGAGCAAAAACAGGAAGGCAAAATGCCGCAAAAAAGGGAATAAGGGCGACACGGA
AATGTTGAATACTCATACTCTTCCTTTTTCAATATTATTGAAGCATTTATCAGGGTTATTGTCTCATGAG
CGGATACATATTTGAATGTATTTAGAAAAATAAACAAATAGGGGTTCCGCGCACATTTCCCCGAAAAGTG
CCACCTGACGTCTTATTATCATGACATTAACCTATAAAAATAGGCGTATCACGAGGCCCTTTCGTC
