>Addgene plasmid #14277 | pAG303GAL-ECFP-ccdB | addgene partial sequence | sequence record 20786 | 14277 with pRS_marker
TTTTAAGAGCTTGGTGAGCGCTAGGAGTCACTGCCAGGTATCGTTTGAACACGGCATTAGTCAGGGAAGT
CATAACACAGTCCTTTCCCGCAATTTTCTTTTTCTATTACTCTTGGCCTCCTCTAGTACACTCTATATTT
TTTTATGCCTCGGTAATGATTTTCATTTTTTTTTTTCCACCTAGCGGATGACTCTTTTTTTTTCTTAGCG
ATTGGCATTATCACATAATGAATTATACATTATATAAAGTAATGTGATTTCTTCGAAGAATATACTAAAA
AATGAGCAGGCAAGATAAACGAAGGCAAAGATGACAGAGCAGAAAGCCCTAGTAAAGCGTATTACAAATG
AAACCAAGATTCAGATTGCGATCTCTTTAAAGGGTGGTCCCCTAGCGATAGAGCACTCGATCTTCCCAGA
AAAAGAGGCAGAAGCAGTAGCAGAACAGGCCACACAATCGCAAGTGATTAACGTCCACACAGGTATAGGG
TTTCTGGACCATATGATACATGCTCTGGCCAAGCATTCCGGCTGGTCGCTAATCGTTGAGTGCATTGGTG
ACTTACACATAGACGACCATCACACCACTGAAGACTGCGGGATTGCTCTCGGTCAAGCTTTTAAAGAGGC
CCTAGGGGCCGTGC
