>Addgene plasmid #14277 | pAG303GAL-ECFP-ccdB | addgene partial sequence | sequence record 20787 | 14277 with EXFP-R
TAGCCTTCGGGCATGGCGGACTTGAAGAAGTCGTGCTGCTTCATGTGGTCGGGGTAGCGGCTGAAGCACT
GCACGCCCCAGGTCAGGGTGGTCACGAGGGTGGGCCAGGGCACGGGCAGCTTGCCGGTGGTGCAGATGAA
CTTCAGGGTCAGCTTGCCGTAGGTGGCATCGCCCTCGCCCTCGCCGGACACGCTGAACTTGTGGCCGTTT
ACGTCGCCGTCCAGCTCGACCAGGATGGGCACCACCCCGGTGAACAGCTCCTCGCCCTTGCTCACCATTT
TGTCCCGGGGGATCCACTAGTTCTAGAATCCGGGGTTTTTTCTCCTTGACGTTAAAGTATAGAGGTATAT
TAACAATTTTTTGTTGATACTTTTATTACATTTGAATAAGAAGTAATACAAACCGAAAATGTTGAAAGTA
TTAGTTAAAGTGGTTATGCAGTTTTTGCATTTATATATCTGTTAATAGATCAAAAATCATCGCTTCGCTG
ATTAATTACCCCAGAAATAAGGCTAAAAAACTAATCGCATTATCATCCTATGGTTGTTA
